Addgene plasmid #242468: pLV-puro-EF1A-3XFLAG-hASB8_ANK3-4
Purpose: Expresses human ASB8 protein with an N-terminal 3xFLAG tag along with a puromycin selection marker. The ANK3-4 mutations disrupt XPO1 binding.
Depositing lab: Dirk Daelemans. Depositing organization: Katholieke Universiteit Leuven. Publication: SINE compounds activate exportin 1 degradation through an allosteric mechanism. Wing CE, Fung HYJ, Kwanten B, Cagatay T, Niesman AB, Jacquemyn M, Gharghabi M, Permentier B, Shakya B, Nandi R, Ready JM, Kashyap T, Shacham S, Landesman Y, Lapalombella R, Daelemans D, Chook YM. Nat Chem Biol. 2025 Dec;21(12):2002-2013. doi: 10.1038/s41589-025-02058-0. Epub 2025 Nov 21. PubMed 41286136.
Backbone
  Vector backbone: VectorBuilder pLV
  Backbone manufacturer: VectorBuilder
  Backbone size w/o insert (bp): 8495
  Total vector size (bp): 9431
  Vector type: Mammalian Expression, Lentiviral
  Selectable markers: Puromycin
Growth in bacteria
  Bacterial resistance: Ampicillin, 100 μg/mL
  Growth temperature: 37°C
  Growth strain: NEB Stable
  Copy number: High Copy
Gene/Insert
  Gene/Insert name: ASB8
  Species: H. sapiens (human)
  Insert size (bp): 936
  Mutation: ANK3-4 = R87A - E95A - K96A - W124G - K128G
  GenBank ID: NM_024095.5
  Entrez Gene: ASB8 (a.k.a. PP14212)
  Promoter: EF1A
  Tag / fusion protein: 3xFLAG (N terminal on insert)
  Cloning method: Other
  Sequencing primers: 5′ GGATCTTGGTTCATTCTCAAGCCTC
Terms and licenses: Academic/Nonprofit Terms; Industry Terms: Not Available to Industry
Depositor comments: Please visit https://doi.org/10.1101/2024.10.07.617049 for bioRxiv preprint.
How to cite: pLV-puro-EF1A-3XFLAG-hASB8_ANK3-4 was a gift from Dirk Daelemans (Addgene plasmid # 242468 ; http://n2t.net/addgene:242468 ; RRID:Addgene_242468)
