[The description below was written by a language model from this plasmid's Addgene catalogue record and pLannotate feature annotations shown in this document.]
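Description:
pLV-puro-EF1A-3XFLAG-hASB8_ANK3-4 is a 9.4 kb lentiviral transfer plasmid built on a VectorBuilder pLV backbone for stable expression of a mutant human ASB8 in mammalian cells. It is maintained in E. coli through a high-copy ColE1/pUC-type origin with ampicillin resistance (β-lactamase). The backbone also carries an f1 origin, an SV40 origin and remnants of a lac/T7/T3 cloning region. The viral portion has a third-generation, self-inactivating layout. An RSV promoter replaces U3 in the truncated HIV-1 5' LTR to drive genomic RNA production in packaging cells. It is followed by the Ψ packaging signal with a gag fragment, the RRE for Rev-dependent export, the cPPT/CTS, and a ΔU3 3' LTR with a downstream SV40 polyadenylation signal.

Between the LTRs, the human EF1A promoter with its intron A drives an N-terminal 3xFLAG tag fused to the ASB8 coding sequence. Gateway attB4, attB1 and attB2 sites remain around the promoter and the open reading frame, consistent with recombination-based assembly. A WPRE downstream enhances transcript expression. A separate mouse PGK promoter drives puromycin N-acetyltransferase, so transduced cells can be selected with puromycin. ASB8 is annotated as a likely substrate-recognition component of an Elongin-Cullin-SOCS-box E3 ubiquitin ligase. The ANK3-4 variant carries five substitutions (R87A, E95A, K96A, W124G, K128G) that, according to the record, disrupt binding to exportin 1 (XPO1). The construct therefore appears suited as a binding-deficient, FLAG-detectable counterpart to wild-type ASB8. The associated work studies how SINE compounds trigger XPO1 degradation.
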