Features (pLannotate 1.2.2; 33 found; start..end, strand, type, name):
      3..229     +  promoter       RSV promoter: Rous sarcoma virus enhancer/promoter
    230..410     +  LTR            5' LTR (truncated): truncated 5' long terminal repeat (LTR) from HIV-1
    457..582     +  misc_feature   HIV-1 Ψ: packaging signal of human immunodeficiency virus type 1
    566..929     +  CDS            HIV-1 gag (fragment): gag protein from human immunodeficiency virus 1; gag
   1075..1308    +  misc_feature   RRE: The Rev response element (RRE) of HIV-1 allows for Rev-dependent mRNA export from the nucleus to the cytoplasm.
   1685..1785    +  CDS            Rev (fragment): human immunodeficiency virus 1 (HIV-1) Rev protein; rev; enhances nuclear export of unspliced and incompletely spliced viral mRNAs
   1803..1920    +  misc_feature   cPPT/CTS: central polypurine tract and central termination sequence of HIV-1
   1938..1958    +  protein_bind   attB4: mutant version of attB; core recombination site for the Gateway® BP reaction BP Clonase™
   1978..2189    +  promoter       EF-1α core promoter: core promoter for human elongation factor EF-1α
   2190..2299    +  intron         EF-1α intron A (fragment): intron upstream of the start codon of human EF-1α
   2925..3128    +  intron         EF-1α intron A: truncated intron upstream of the start codon of human EF-1α
   3137..3161    +  protein_bind   attB1: mutant version of attB; recombination site for the Gateway® BP reaction BP Clonase™
   3171..3236    +  CDS            3xFLAG: three tandem FLAG® epitope tags, followed by an enterokinase cleavage site
   3237..4100    +  CDS            ASB8: ASB8_HUMAN - Experimental evidence at protein level: Swiss-Prot protein existence level 1. May be a substrate-recognition component of a SCF-like ECS (Elongin-Cullin-SOCS-box protein) E3 ubiquitin-protein ligase complex which mediates the ubiquitination and subsequent proteasomal degradation of target proteins. From Homo sapiens (Human).
   4104..4128    -  protein_bind   attB2: mutant version of attB; recombination site for the Gateway® BP reaction BP Clonase™
   4146..4734    +  misc_feature   WPRE: woodchuck hepatitis virus posttranscriptional regulatory element
   4765..5264    +  promoter       PGK promoter: mouse phosphoglycerate kinase 1 promoter
   5281..5880    +  CDS            PuroR: puromycin N-acetyltransferase; pac from Streptomyces alboniger; confers resistance to puromycin
   5870..5950    +  CDS            nef (fragment): NEF_HV1Z2 - Experimental evidence at protein level: Swiss-Prot protein existence level 1. Extracellular Nef protein targets CD4(+) T-lymphocytes for apoptosis by interacting with CXCR4 surface receptors. From Human immunodeficiency virus type 1 group M subtype D (isolate Z2/CDC-Z34) (HIV-1).
   5952..6185    +  LTR            3' LTR (ΔU3): self-inactivating 3' long terminal repeat (LTR) from HIV-1
   6257..6378    +  polyA_signal   SV40 poly(A) signal: SV40 polyadenylation signal
   6418..6553    +  rep_origin     SV40 ori: SV40 origin of replication
   6574..6592    -  promoter       T7 promoter: promoter for bacteriophage T7 RNA polymerase
   6600..6755    +  CDS            lacZα (fragment): LacZα fragment of β-galactosidase; lacZ fragment
   6760..7188    +  rep_origin     f1 ori (sequence partly withheld): f1 bacteriophage origin of replication; arrow indicates direction of (+) strand synthesis
   7241..7345    +  promoter       AmpR promoter: bla
   7346..8206    +  CDS            AmpR: β-lactamase; bla; confers resistance to ampicillin, carbenicillin, and related antibiotics
   8377..8965    +  rep_origin     ori: high-copy-number ColE1/pMB1/pBR322/pUC origin of replication
   9148..9240    +  CDS            lacI (fragment): lac repressor; lacI; The lac repressor binds to the lac operator to inhibit transcription in E. coli. This inhibition can be relieved by adding lactose or isopropyl-β-D-thiogalactopyranoside (IPTG).
   9253..9274    +  protein_bind   CAP binding site: CAP binding activates transcription in the presence of cAMP. E. coli catabolite activator protein
   9289..9319    +  promoter       lac promoter: promoter for the E. coli lac operon
   9327..9343    +  protein_bind   lac operator: The lac repressor binds to the lac operator to inhibit transcription in E. coli. This inhibition can be relieved by adding lactose or isopropyl-β-D-thiogalactopyranoside (IPTG). lac repressor encoded by lacI
   9388..9406    +  promoter       T3 promoter: promoter for bacteriophage T3 RNA polymerase
>Addgene plasmid #242468 | pLV-puro-EF1A-3XFLAG-hASB8_ANK3-4 | addgene full sequence | sequence record 488467 | Addgene NGS Result
AATGTAGTCTTATGCAATACTCTTGTAGTCTTGCAACATGGTAACGATGAGTTAGCAACATGCCTTACAA
GGAGAGAAAAAGCACCGTGCATGCCGATTGGTGGAAGTAAGGTGGTACGATCGTGCCTTATTAGGAAGGC
AACAGACGGGTCTGACATGGATTGGACGAACCACTGAATTGCCGCATTGCAGAGATATTGTATTTAAGTG
CCTAGCTCGATACATAAACGGGTCTCTCTGGTTAGACCAGATCTGAGCCTGGGAGCTCTCTGGCTAACTA
GGGAACCCACTGCTTAAGCCTCAATAAAGCTTGCCTTGAGTGCTTCAAGTAGTGTGTGCCCGTCTGTTGT
GTGACTCTGGTAACTAGAGATCCCTCAGACCCTTTTAGTCAGTGTGGAAAATCTCTAGCAGTGGCGCCCG
AACAGGGACTTGAAAGCGAAAGGGAAACCAGAGGAGCTCTCTCGACGCAGGACTCGGCTTGCTGAAGCGC
GCACGGCAAGAGGCGAGGGGCGGCGACTGGTGAGTACGCCAAAAATTTTGACTAGCGGAGGCTAGAAGGA
GAGAGATGGGTGCGAGAGCGTCAGTATTAAGCGGGGGAGAATTAGATCGCGATGGGAAAAAATTCGGTTA
AGGCCAGGGGGAAAGAAAAAATATAAATTAAAACATATAGTATGGGCAAGCAGGGAGCTAGAACGATTCG
CAGTTAATCCTGGCCTGTTAGAAACATCAGAAGGCTGTAGACAAATACTGGGACAGCTACAACCATCCCT
TCAGACAGGATCAGAAGAACTTAGATCATTATATAATACAGTAGCAACCCTCTATTGTGTGCATCAAAGG
ATAGAGATAAAAGACACCAAGGAAGCTTTAGACAAGATAGAGGAAGAGCAAAACAAAAGTAAGACCACCG
CACAGCAAGCGGCCGCTGATCTTCAGACCTGGAGGAGGAGATATGAGGGACAATTGGAGAAGTGAATTAT
ATAAATATAAAGTAGTAAAAATTGAACCATTAGGAGTAGCACCCACCAAGGCAAAGAGAAGAGTGGTGCA
GAGAGAAAAAAGAGCAGTGGGAATAGGAGCTTTGTTCCTTGGGTTCTTGGGAGCAGCAGGAAGCACTATG
GGCGCAGCGTCAATGACGCTGACGGTACAGGCCAGACAATTATTGTCTGGTATAGTGCAGCAGCAGAACA
ATTTGCTGAGGGCTATTGAGGCGCAACAGCATCTGTTGCAACTCACAGTCTGGGGCATCAAGCAGCTCCA
GGCAAGAATCCTGGCTGTGGAAAGATACCTAAAGGATCAACAGCTCCTGGGGATTTGGGGTTGCTCTGGA
AAACTCATTTGCACCACTGCTGTGCCTTGGAATGCTAGTTGGAGTAATAAATCTCTGGAACAGATTTGGA
ATCACACGACCTGGATGGAGTGGGACAGAGAAATTAACAATTACACAAGCTTAATACACTCCTTAATTGA
AGAATCGCAAAACCAGCAAGAAAAGAATGAACAAGAATTATTGGAATTAGATAAATGGGCAAGTTTGTGG
AATTGGTTTAACATAACAAATTGGCTGTGGTATATAAAATTATTCATAATGATAGTAGGAGGCTTGGTAG
GTTTAAGAATAGTTTTTGCTGTACTTTCTATAGTGAATAGAGTTAGGCAGGGATATTCACCATTATCGTT
TCAGACCCACCTCCCAACCCCGAGGGGACCCGACAGGCCCGAAGGAATAGAAGAAGAAGGTGGAGAGAGA
GACAGAGACAGATCCATTCGATTAGTGAACGGATCTCGACGGTATCGCTAGCTTTTAAAAGAAAAGGGGG
GATTGGGGGGTACAGTGCAGGGGAAAGAATAGTAGACATAATAGCAACAGACATACAAACTAAAGAATTA
CAAAAACAAATTACAAAAATTCAAAATTTTACTAGTGATTATCGGATCAACTTTGTATAGAAAAGTTGGG
CTCCGGTGCCCGTCAGTGGGCAGAGCGCACATCGCCCACAGTCCCCGAGAAGTTGGGGGGAGGGGTCGGC
AATTGAACCGGTGCCTAGAGAAGGTGGCGCGGGGTAAACTGGGAAAGTGATGTCGTGTACTGGCTCCGCC
TTTTTCCCGAGGGTGGGGGAGAACCGTATATAAGTGCAGTAGTCGCCGTGAACGTTCTTTTTCGCAACGG
GTTTGCCGCCAGAACACAGGTAAGTGCCGTGTGTGGTTCCCGCGGGCCTGGCCTCTTTACGGGTTATGGC
CCTTGCGTGCCTTGAATTACTTCCACCTGGCTGCAGTACGTGATTCTTGATCCCGAGCTTCGGGTTGGAA
GTGGGTGGGAGAGTTCGAGGCCTTGCGCTTAAGGAGCCCCTTCGCCTCGTGCTTGAGTTGAGGCCTGGCC
TGGGCGCTGGGGCCGCCGCGTGCGAATCTGGTGGCACCTTCGCGCCTGTCTCGCTGCTTTCGATAAGTCT
CTAGCCATTTAAAATTTTTGATGACCTGCTGCGACGCTTTTTTTCTGGCAAGATAGTCTTGTAAATGCGG
GCCAAGATCTGCACACTGGTATTTCGGTTTTTGGGGCCGCGGGCGGCGACGGGGCCCGTGCGTCCCAGCG
CACATGTTCGGCGAGGCGGGGCCTGCGAGCGCGGCCACCGAGAATCGGACGGGGGTAGTCTCAAGCTGGC
CGGCCTGCTCTGGTGCCTGGTCTCGCGCCGCCGTGTATCGCCCCGCCCTGGGCGGCAAGGCTGGCCCGGT
CGGCACCAGTTGCGTGAGCGGAAAGATGGCCGCTTCCCGGCCCTGCTGCAGGGAGCTCAAAATGGAGGAC
GCGGCGCTCGGGAGAGCGGGCGGGTGAGTCACCCACACAAAGGAAAAGGGCCTTTCCGTCCTCAGCCGTC
GCTTCATGTGACTCCACGGAGTACCGGGCGCCGTCCAGGCACCTCGATTAGTTCTCGAGCTTTTGGAGTA
CGTCGTCTTTAGGTTGGGGGGAGGGGTTTTATGCGATGGAGTTTCCCCACACTGAGTGGGTGGAGACTGA
AGTTAGGCCAGCTTGGCACTTGATGTAATTCTCCTTGGAATTTGCCCTTTTTGAGTTTGGATCTTGGTTC
ATTCTCAAGCCTCAGACAGTGGTTCAAAGTTTTTTTCTTCCATTTCAGGTGTCGTGACAAGTTTGTACAA
AAAAGCAGGCTGCCACCATGGACTACAAAGACCATGACGGTGATTATAAAGATCATGATATCGATTACAA
GGATGACGATGACAAGATGAGTTCCAGTATGTGGTATATTATGCAGAGCATTCAGAGCAAATACTCTCTC
TCCGAGCGCTTAATCCGAACAATTGCTGCCATCCGTTCCTTCCCACATGATAATGTAGAGGACCTCATCA
GAGGGGGAGCAGATGTGAACTGCACTCATGGCACACTGAAGCCCTTGCACTGTGCCTGTATGGTGTCAGA
TGCTGACTGTGTGGAGTTACTTCTGGAAAAAGGAGCCGAGGTGAATGCCCTGGATGGGTATAACGCAACA
GCCCTCCACTATGCAGCAGCGGCAGATGAGGCTTGTGTGGAGGTCCTATTGGAGTATGGTGCAAACCCCA
ATGCTTTGGATGGCAACAGAGATACCCCACTTCACGGGGCAGCCTTTGGGAACAATGCTGAGTGTGTGCG
GGCTCTCCTAGAGAGCGGGGCCTCTGTCAATGCCCTGGATTACAACAATGATACACCGCTCAGCTGGGCT
GCCATGAAGGGAAATCTTGAGAGTGTCAGCATCCTTCTGGATTATGGCGCAGAGGTCAGAGTCATCAACC
TAATAGGCCAGACACCCATCTCCCGCCTGGTGGCTCTGCTAGTCAGGGGACTTGGAACAGAGAAAGAGGA
CTCTTGCTTTGAGCTCCTCCACAGAGCTGTTGGACACTTTGAATTGAGGAAAAATGGCACCATGCCACGA
GAGGTGGCCAGAGACCCGCAGCTATGTGAAAAACTGACTGTTCTGTGCTCAGCTCCAGGAACTCTAAAAA
CACTCGCTCGCTATGCCGTGCGCCGTAGCCTGGGACTCCAGTATCTCCCCGATGCAGTGAAGGGCCTTCC
ACTGCCAGCTTCTTTGAAGGAATACCTGTTACTTTTAGAATAAACCCAGCTTTCTTGTACAAAGTGGTGA
TAATCGAATTCCGATAATCAACCTCTGGATTACAAAATTTGTGAAAGATTGACTGGTATTCTTAACTATG
TTGCTCCTTTTACGCTATGTGGATACGCTGCTTTAATGCCTTTGTATCATGCTATTGCTTCCCGTATGGC
TTTCATTTTCTCCTCCTTGTATAAATCCTGGTTGCTGTCTCTTTATGAGGAGTTGTGGCCCGTTGTCAGG
CAACGTGGCGTGGTGTGCACTGTGTTTGCTGACGCAACCCCCACTGGTTGGGGCATTGCCACCACCTGTC
AGCTCCTTTCCGGGACTTTCGCTTTCCCCCTCCCTATTGCCACGGCGGAACTCATCGCCGCCTGCCTTGC
CCGCTGCTGGACAGGGGCTCGGCTGTTGGGCACTGACAATTCCGTGGTGTTGTCGGGGAAGCTGACGTCC
TTTCCATGGCTGCTCGCCTGTGTTGCCACCTGGATTCTGCGCGGGACGTCCTTCTGCTACGTCCCTTCGG
CCCTCAATCCAGCGGACCTTCCTTCCCGCGGCCTGCTGCCGGCTCTGCGGCCTCTTCCGCGTCTTCGCCT
TCGCCCTCAGACGAGTCGGATCTCCCTTTGGGCCGCCTCCCCGCATCGGGAATTCCCGCGGTTCGAATTC
TACCGGGTAGGGGAGGCGCTTTTCCCAAGGCAGTCTGGAGCATGCGCTTTAGCAGCCCCGCTGGGCACTT
GGCGCTACACAAGTGGCCTCTGGCCTCGCACACATTCCACATCCACCGGTAGGCGCCAACCGGCTCCGTT
CTTTGGTGGCCCCTTCGCGCCACCTTCTACTCCTCCCCTAGTCAGGAAGTTCCCCCCCGCCCCGCAGCTC
GCGTCGTGCAGGACGTGACAAATGGAAGTAGCACGTCTCACTAGTCTCGTGCAGATGGACAGCACCGCTG
AGCAATGGAAGCGGGTAGGCCTTTGGGGCAGCGGCCAATAGCAGCTTTGCTCCTTCGCTTTCTGGGCTCA
GAGGCTGGGAAGGGGTGGGTCCGGGGGCGGGCTCAGGGGCGGGCTCAGGGGCGGGGCGGGCGCCCGAAGG
TCCTCCGGAGGCCCGGCATTCTGCACGCTTCAAAAGCGCACGTCTGCCGCGCTGTTCTCCTCTTCCTCAT
CTCCGGGCCTTTCGACCTCACGTGGCCACCATGACCGAGTACAAGCCCACGGTGCGCCTCGCCACCCGCG
ACGACGTCCCCAGGGCCGTACGCACCCTCGCCGCCGCGTTCGCCGACTACCCCGCCACGCGCCACACCGT
CGATCCGGACCGCCACATCGAGCGGGTCACCGAGCTGCAAGAACTCTTCCTCACGCGCGTCGGGCTCGAC
ATCGGCAAGGTGTGGGTCGCGGACGACGGCGCCGCGGTGGCGGTCTGGACCACGCCGGAGAGCGTCGAAG
CGGGGGCGGTGTTCGCCGAGATCGGCCCGCGCATGGCCGAGTTGAGCGGTTCCCGGCTGGCCGCGCAGCA
ACAGATGGAAGGCCTCCTGGCGCCGCACCGGCCCAAGGAGCCCGCGTGGTTCCTGGCCACCGTCGGCGTC
TCGCCCGACCACCAGGGCAAGGGTCTGGGCAGCGCCGTCGTGCTCCCCGGAGTGGAGGCGGCCGAGCGCG
CCGGGGTGCCCGCCTTCCTGGAGACCTCCGCGCCCCGCAACCTCCCCTTCTACGAGCGGCTCGGCTTCAC
CGTCACCGCCGACGTCGAGGTGCCCGAAGGACCGCGCACCTGGTGCATGACCCGCAAGCCCGGTGCCTGA
GGTACCTTTAAGACCAATGACTTACAAGGCAGCTGTAGATCTTAGCCACTTTTTAAAAGAAAAGGGGGGA
CTGGAAGGGCTAATTCACTCCCAACGAAGACAAGATCTGCTTTTTGCTTGTACTGGGTCTCTCTGGTTAG
ACCAGATCTGAGCCTGGGAGCTCTCTGGCTAACTAGGGAACCCACTGCTTAAGCCTCAATAAAGCTTGCC
TTGAGTGCTTCAAGTAGTGTGTGCCCGTCTGTTGTGTGACTCTGGTAACTAGAGATCCCTCAGACCCTTT
TAGTCAGTGTGGAAAATCTCTAGCAGTAGTAGTTCATGTCATCTTATTATTCAGTATTTATAACTTGCAA
AGAAATGAATATCAGAGAGTGAGAGGAACTTGTTTATTGCAGCTTATAATGGTTACAAATAAAGCAATAG
CATCACAAATTTCACAAATAAAGCATTTTTTTCACTGCATTCTAGTTGTGGTTTGTCCAAACTCATCAAT
GTATCTTATCATGTCTGGCTCTAGCTATCCCGCCCCTAACTCCGCCCATCCCGCCCCTAACTCCGCCCAG
TTCCGCCCATTCTCCGCCCCATGGCTGACTAATTTTTTTTATTTATGCAGAGGCCGAGGCCGCCTCGGCC
TCTGAGCTATTCCAGAAGTAGTGAGGAGGCTTTTTTGGAGGCCTAGGGACGTACCCAATTCGCCCTATAG
TGAGTCGTATTACGCGCGCTCACTGGCCGTCGTTTTACAACGTCGTGACTGGGAAAACCCTGGCGTTACC
CAACTTAATCGCCTTGCAGCACATCCCCCTTTCGCCAGCTGGCGTAATAGCGAAGAGGCCCGCACCGATC
GCCCTTCCCAACAGTTGCGCAGCCTGAATGGCGAATGGG
[124 nt withheld, positions 6760-6883]
C
[91 nt withheld, positions 6885-6975]
A
[49 nt withheld, positions 6977-7025]
CCTTTGACGTTGGAGTCCACGTTCTTT
[37 nt withheld, positions 7053-7089]
ACCCTATCTCGGTCTATTCTTTTGATTTATAAGGGATTTTGCCGATTTCGGCCTATTGGTTAAAAAATGA
GCTGATTTAACAAAAATTTAACGCGAATTTTAACAAAATATTAACGCTTACAATTTAGGTGGCACTTTTC
GGGGAAATGTGCGCGGAACCCCTATTTGTTTATTTTTCTAAATACATTCAAATATGTATCCGCTCATGAG
ACAATAACCCTGATAAATGCTTCAATAATATTGAAAAAGGAAGAGTATGAGTATTCAACATTTCCGTGTC
GCCCTTATTCCCTTTTTTGCGGCATTTTGCCTTCCTGTTTTTGCTCACCCAGAAACGCTGGTGAAAGTAA
AAGATGCTGAAGATCAGTTGGGTGCACGAGTGGGTTACATCGAACTGGATCTCAACAGCGGTAAGATCCT
TGAGAGTTTTCGCCCCGAAGAACGTTTTCCAATGATGAGCACTTTTAAAGTTCTGCTATGTGGCGCGGTA
TTATCCCGTATTGACGCCGGGCAAGAGCAACTCGGTCGCCGCATACACTATTCTCAGAATGACTTGGTTG
AGTACTCACCAGTCACAGAAAAGCATCTTACGGATGGCATGACAGTAAGAGAATTATGCAGTGCTGCCAT
AACCATGAGTGATAACACTGCGGCCAACTTACTTCTGACAACGATCGGAGGACCGAAGGAGCTAACCGCT
TTTTTGCACAACATGGGGGATCATGTAACTCGCCTTGATCGTTGGGAACCGGAGCTGAATGAAGCCATAC
CAAACGACGAGCGTGACACCACGATGCCTGTAGCAATGGCAACAACGTTGCGCAAACTATTAACTGGCGA
ACTACTTACTCTAGCTTCCCGGCAACAATTAATAGACTGGATGGAGGCGGATAAAGTTGCAGGACCACTT
CTGCGCTCGGCCCTTCCGGCTGGCTGGTTTATTGCTGATAAATCTGGAGCCGGTGAGCGTGGGTCTCGCG
GTATCATTGCAGCACTGGGGCCAGATGGTAAGCCCTCCCGTATCGTAGTTATCTACACGACGGGGAGTCA
GGCAACTATGGATGAACGAAATAGACAGATCGCTGAGATAGGTGCCTCACTGATTAAGCATTGGTAACTG
TCAGACCAAGTTTACTCATATATACTTTAGATTGATTTAAAACTTCATTTTTAATTTAAAAGGATCTAGG
TGAAGATCCTTTTTGATAATCTCATGACCAAAATCCCTTAACGTGAGTTTTCGTTCCACTGAGCGTCAGA
CCCCGTAGAAAAGATCAAAGGATCTTCTTGAGATCCTTTTTTTCTGCGCGTAATCTGCTGCTTGCAAACA
AAAAAACCACCGCTACCAGCGGTGGTTTGTTTGCCGGATCAAGAGCTACCAACTCTTTTTCCGAAGGTAA
CTGGCTTCAGCAGAGCGCAGATACCAAATACTGTTCTTCTAGTGTAGCCGTAGTTAGGCCACCACTTCAA
GAACTCTGTAGCACCGCCTACATACCTCGCTCTGCTAATCCTGTTACCAGTGGCTGCTGCCAGTGGCGAT
AAGTCGTGTCTTACCGGGTTGGACTCAAGACGATAGTTACCGGATAAGGCGCAGCGGTCGGGCTGAACGG
GGGGTTCGTGCACACAGCCCAGCTTGGAGCGAACGACCTACACCGAACTGAGATACCTACAGCGTGAGCT
ATGAGAAAGCGCCACGCTTCCCGAAGAGAGAAAGGCGGACAGGTATCCGGTAAGCGGCAGGGTCGGAACA
GGAGAGCGCACGAGGGAGCTTCCAGGGGGAAACGCCTGGTATCTTTATAGTCCTGTCGGGTTTCGCCACC
TCTGACTTGAGCGTCGATTTTTGTGATGCTCGTCAGGGGGGCGGAGCCTATGGAAAAACGCCAGCAACGC
GGCCTTTTTACGGTTCCTGGCCTTTTGCTGGCCTTTTGCTCACATGTTCTTTCCTGCGTTATCCCCTGAT
TCTGTGGATAACCGTATTACCGCCTTTGAGTGAGCTGATACCGCTCGCCGCAGCCGAACGACCGAGCGCA
GCGAGTCAGTGAGCGAGGAAGCGGAAGAGCGCCCAATACGCAAACCGCCTCTCCCCGCGCGTTGGCCGAT
TCATTAATGCAGCTGGCACGACAGGTTTCCCGACTGGAAAGCGGGCAGTGAGCGCAACGCAATTAATGTG
AGTTAGCTCACTCATTAGGCACCCCAGGCTTTACACTTTATGCTTCCGGCTCGTATGTTGTGTGGAATTG
TGAGCGGATAACAATTTCACACAGGAAACAGCTATGACCATGATTACGCCAAGCGCGCAATTAACCCTCA
CTAAAGGGAACAAAAGCTGGAGCTGCAAGCTT
